>Addgene plasmid #244337 | pAAVLINKv1-pCALM1-Cre-3'-CLTCL1-FLAG | addgene full sequence | sequence record 491888 | Addgene NGS Result
CCTGCAGGCAGCTGCGCGCTCGCTCGCTCACTGAGGCCGCCCGGGCGTCGGGCGACCTTTGGTCGCCCGG
CCTCAGTGAGCGAGCGAGCGCGCAGAGAGGGAGTGGCCAACTCCATCACTAGGGGTTCCTGCGGCCGCAC
GCGTCGCTCTGCGCGAGGCGGCTCCGCCGCGGCGGAGGGATACGGCGCACCATATATATATCGCGGGGCG
CAGACTCGCGCTCCGGCAGTGGTGCTGGGAGTGTCGTGGACGCCGTGCCGTTACTCGTACGCCACCATGT
CCAATTTACTGACCGTACACCAAAATTTGCCTGCATTACCGGTCGATGCAACGAGTGATGAGGTTCGCAA
GAACCTGATGGACATGTTCAGGGATCGCCAGGCGTTTTCTGAGCATACCTGGAAAATGCTTCTGTCCGTT
TGCCGGTCGTGGGCGGCATGGTGCAAGTTGAATAACCGGAAATGGTTTCCCGCAGAACCTGAAGATGTTC
GCGATTATCTTCTATATCTTCAGGCGCGCGGTCTGGCAGTAAAAACCATCCAGCAACATTTGGGCCAGCT
AAACATGCTTCATCGTCGGTCCGGGCTGCCACGACCAAGTGACAGCAATGCTGTTTCACTGGTTATGCGG
CGGATCCGAAAAGAAAACGTTGATGCCGGTGAACGTGCAAAACAGGCTCTAGCGTTCGAACGCACTGATT
TCGACCAGGTTCGTTCACTCATGGAAAATAGCGATCGCTGCCAGGATATACGTAATCTGGCATTTCTGGG
GATTGCTTATAACACCCTGTTACGTATAGCCGAAATTGCCAGGATCAGGGTTAAAGATATCTCACGTACT
GACGGTGGGAGAATGTTAATCCATATTGGCAGAACGAAAACGCTGGTTAGCACCGCAGGTGTAGAGAAGG
CACTTAGCCTGGGGGTAACTAAACTGGTCGAGCGATGGATTTCCGTCTCTGGTGTAGCTGATGATCCGAA
TAACTACCTGTTTTGCCGGGTCAGAAAAAATGGTGTTGCCGCGCCATCTGCCACCAGCCAGCTATCAACT
CGCGCCCTGGAAGGGATTTTTGAAGCAACTCATCGATTGATTTACGGCGCTAAGGATGACTCTGGTCAGA
GATACCTGGCCTGGTCTGGACACAGTGCCCGTGTCGGAGCCGCGCGAGATATGGCCCGCGCTGGAGTTTC
AATACCGGAGATCATGCAAGCTGGTGGCTGGACCAATGTAAATATTGTAATGAACTATATCCGTAACCTG
GATAGTGAAACAGGGGCAATGGTGCGCCTGCTGGAAGATGGCGATTAGGTAAGTATCAAGGTTACAAGAC
AGGTTTAAGGAGACCAATAACTAGTATAACTTCGTATAGGATACTTTATAGCAATTTATGAAACTGGGCT
TGTCGAGACAGAGAAGACTCTTGCGTTTCTGATAGGCACCTATTGGTCTTACTGACATCCACTTTGCCTT
TCTCTCCACAGGTCCTGATCGAGCACATTGGAAACCTGGACCGGGCATATGAGTTTGCGGAGAGATGCAA
TGAGCCTGCTGTGTGGAGTCAGCTGGCCCAAGCCCAGCTCCAGAAAGATTTGGTGAAGGAAGCCATCAAC
TCCTATATCAGAGGGGACGACCCTTCCTCTTACCTGGAAGTTGTTCAGTCAGCCAGCAGGAGCAACAACT
GGGAGGATCTAGTTAAATTTCTGCAGATGGCCAGGAAAAAGGGCCGTGAGTCCTATATAGAGACTGAACT
TATTTTTGCCTTGGCTAAAACCAGCCGTGTTTCTGAGCTAGAAGATTTTATTAATGGACCCAACAATGCC
CACATCCAGCAGGTTGGAGACCGCTGTTACGAGGAGGGAATGTACGAGGCTGCCAAGCTGCTCTATAGCA
ATGTTTCTAACTTTGCCCGCCCGGCTTCCACCTTGGTTCACCTCGGTGAGTATCAGGCAGCAGTGGACAA
CAGCCGCAAGGCCAGCAGCACCCGGACGTGGAAGGAGGTGTGCTTTGCCTGCATGGATGGACAAGAGTTC
CGCTTCGCACAGCTGTGTGGTCTTCACATCGTCATTCATGCAGATGAGCTGGAGGAGCTGATGTGCTATT
ACCAGGATCGTGGCTACTTTGAGGAGCTGATCTTGCTGTTGGAAGCGGCCCTGGGCCTGGAGCGGGCCCA
CATGGGCATGTTCACTGAGCTGGCCATCCTCTACTCCAAATTCAAGCCACAGAAGATGCTGGAGCATCTG
GAGCTTTTCTGGTCCCGTGTCAACATCCCAAAGGTGCTGAGGGCTGCAGAGCAGGCACACCTGTGGGCTG
AGCTGGTGTTCCTCTATGACAAGTACGAGGAGTATGACAATGCTGTGCTCACCATGATGAGCCACCCCAC
TGAGGCCTGGAAGGAGGGTCAGTTCAAGGACATCATTACCAAGGTTGCCAACGTCGAGCTCTGTTACAGA
GCCCTGCAGTTCTATTTGGATTACAAACCACTGCTCATCAATGACCTGCTGCTGGTGCTTTCACCCCGGC
TGGACCACACCTGGACAGTCAGTTTCTTTTCAAAGGCAGGTCAGCTGCCCCTGGTGAAGCCTTACCTGCG
GTCAGTCCAGAGCCACAACAACAAGAGTGTGAATGAGGCACTCAACCACCTGCTGACAGAGGAGGAGGAC
TATCAGGGCTTAAGGGCATCTATCGATGCCTATGACAACTTTGACAACATCAGCCTGGCTCAGCAGCTGG
AGAAGCATCAGCTGATGGAGTTCAGGTGCATTGCGGCCTATCTGTACAAGGGCAATAACTGGTGGGCCCA
GAGCGTGGAGCTCTGCAAGAAGGATCATCTCTACAAGGATGCCATGCAGCATGCTGCAGAGTCGCGGGAT
GCTGAGCTGGCCCAGAAGTTGCTGCAGTGGTTCCTGGAGGAAGGCAAGAGGGAGTGCTTCGCAGCTTGTC
TCTTCACCTGCTATGACCTGCTTCGCCCAGACATGGTGCTTGAGCTGGCCTGGAGGCACAACCTCGTGGA
CTTGGCCATGCCCTACTTCATCCAGGTGATGAGGGAGTACCTGAGCAAGGTGGACAAACTGGATGCCTTG
GAGAGTCTGCGCAAGCAAGAGGAGCATGTGACAGAGCCTGCCCCTCTCGTGTTTGATTTTGATGGGCATG
AATGTACAGACTACAAAGACCATGACGGTGATTATAAAGATCATGACATCGACTACAAGGATGACGATGA
CAAGTAACTCGAGATAATCAACCTCTGGATTACAAAATTTGTGAAAGATTGACTGGTATTCTTAACTATG
TTGCTCCTTTTACGCTATGTGGATACGCTGCTTTAATGCCTTTGTATCATGCTATTGCTTCCCGTATGGC
TTTCATTTTCTCCTCCTTGTATAAATCCTGGTTAGTTCTTGCCACGGCGGAACTCATCGCCGCCTGCCTT
GCCCGCTGCTGGACAGGGGCTCGGCTGTTGGGCACTGACAATTCCGTGGTGTTTATTTGTGAAATTTGTG
ATGCTATTGCTTTATTTGTAACCATCTAGCTTTATTTGTGAAATTTGTGATGCTATTGCTTTATTTGTAA
CCATTATAAGCTGCAATAAACAAGTTAACAACAACAATTGCATTCATTTTATGTTTCAGGTTCAGGGGGA
GATGTGGGAGGTTTTTTAAAGATCTGGAGACCGGTGTGGCACGTGCGGACCGAGCGGCCGCAGGAACCCC
TAGTGATGGAGTTGGCCACTCCCTCTCTGCGCGCTCGCTCGCTCACTGAGGCCGGGCGACCAAAGGTCGC
CCGACGCCCGGGCTTTGCCCGGGCGGCCTCAGTGAGCGAGCGAGCGCGCAGCTGCCTGCAGGGGCGCCTG
ATGCGGTATTTTCTCCTTACGCATCTGTGCGGTATTTCACACCGCATA
[95 nt withheld, positions 3899-3993]
T
[46 nt withheld, positions 3995-4040]
C
[141 nt withheld, positions 4042-4182]
CCTTTGACGTTGGAGTCCACGTTCTTT
[37 nt withheld, positions 4210-4246]
ACTCTATCTCGGGCTATTCTTTTGATTTATAAGGGATTTTGCCGATTTCGGTCTATTGGTTAAAAAATGA
GCTGATTTAACAAAAATTTAACGCGAATTTTAACAAAATATTAACGTTTACAATTTTATGGTGCACTCTC
AGTACAATCTGCTCTGATGCCGCATAGTTAAGCCAGCCCCGACACCCGCCAACACCCGCTGACGCGCCCT
GACGGGCTTGTCTGCTCCCGGCATCCGCTTACAGACAAGCTGTGACCGTCTCCGGGAGCTGCATGTGTCA
GAGGTTTTCACCGTCATCACCGAAACGCGCGAGACGAAAGGGCCTCGTGATACGCCTATTTTTATAGGTT
AATGTCATGATAATAATGGTTTCTTAGACGTCAGGTGGCACTTTTCGGGGAAATGTGCGCGGAACCCCTA
TTTGTTTATTTTTCTAAATACATTCAAATATGTATCCGCTCATGAGACAATAACCCTGATAAATGCTTCA
ATAATATTGAAAAAGGAAGAGTATGAGTATTCAACATTTCCGTGTCGCCCTTATTCCCTTTTTTGCGGCA
TTTTGCCTTCCTGTTTTTGCTCACCCAGAAACGCTGGTGAAAGTAAAAGATGCTGAAGATCAGTTGGGTG
CACGAGTGGGTTACATCGAACTGGATCTCAACAGCGGTAAGATCCTTGAGAGTTTTCGCCCCGAAGAACG
TTTTCCAATGATGAGCACTTTTAAAGTTCTGCTATGTGGCGCGGTATTATCCCGTATTGACGCCGGGCAA
GAGCAACTCGGTCGCCGCATACACTATTCTCAGAATGACTTGGTTGAGTACTCACCAGTCACAGAAAAGC
ATCTTACGGATGGCATGACAGTAAGAGAATTATGCAGTGCTGCCATAACCATGAGTGATAACACTGCGGC
CAACTTACTTCTGACAACGATCGGAGGACCGAAGGAGCTAACCGCTTTTTTGCACAACATGGGGGATCAT
GTAACTCGCCTTGATCGTTGGGAACCGGAGCTGAATGAAGCCATACCAAACGACGAGCGTGACACCACGA
TGCCTGTAGCAATGGCAACAACGTTGCGCAAACTATTAACTGGCGAACTACTTACTCTAGCTTCCCGGCA
ACAATTAATAGACTGGATGGAGGCGGATAAAGTTGCAGGACCACTTCTGCGCTCGGCCCTTCCGGCTGGC
TGGTTTATTGCTGATAAATCTGGAGCCGGTGAGCGTGGGTCTCGCGGTATCATTGCAGCACTGGGGCCAG
ATGGTAAGCCCTCCCGTATCGTAGTTATCTACACGACGGGGAGTCAGGCAACTATGGATGAACGAAATAG
ACAGATCGCTGAGATAGGTGCCTCACTGATTAAGCATTGGTAACTGTCAGACCAAGTTTACTCATATATA
CTTTAGATTGATTTAAAACTTCATTTTTAATTTAAAAGGATCTAGGTGAAGATCCTTTTTGATAATCTCA
TGACCAAAATCCCTTAACGTGAGTTTTCGTTCCACTGAGCGTCAGACCCCGTAGAAAAGATCAAAGGATC
TTCTTGAGATCCTTTTTTTCTGCGCGTAATCTGCTGCTTGCAAACAAAAAAACCACCGCTACCAGCGGTG
GTTTGTTTGCCGGATCAAGAGCTACCAACTCTTTTTCCGAAGGTAACTGGCTTCAGCAGAGCGCAGATAC
CAAATACTGTTCTTCTAGTGTAGCCGTAGTTAGGCCACCACTTCAAGAACTCTGTAGCACCGCCTACATA
CCTCGCTCTGCTAATCCTGTTACCAGTGGCTGCTGCCAGTGGCGATAAGTCGTGTCTTACCGGGTTGGAC
TCAAGACGATAGTTACCGGATAAGGCGCAGCGGTCGGGCTGAACGGGGGGTTCGTGCACACAGCCCAGCT
TGGAGCGAACGACCTACACCGAACTGAGATACCTACAGCGTGAGCTATGAGAAAGCGCCACGCTTCCCGA
AGGGAGAAAGGCGGACAGGTATCCGGTAAGCGGCAGGGTCGGAACAGGAGAGCGCACGAGGGAGCTTCCA
GGGGGAAACGCCTGGTATCTTTATAGTCCTGTCGGGTTTCGCCACCTCTGACTTGAGCGTCGATTTTTGT
GATGCTCGTCAGGGGGGCGGAGCCTATGGAAAAACGCCAGCAACGCGGCCTTTTTACGGTTCCTGGCCTT
TTGCTGGCCTTTTGCTCACATGT
Features (pLannotate 1.2.2; 20 found; start..end, strand, type, name):
     12..39      +  repeat_region  AAV2 ITR (fragment): inverted terminal repeat of adeno-associated virus serotype 2 inverted
     68..95      +  repeat_region  AAV2 ITR (fragment): inverted terminal repeat of adeno-associated virus serotype 2 inverted
    277..1305    +  CDS            cre: RECR_BPP1 - Experimental evidence at protein level: Swiss-Prot protein existence level 1. Catalyzes site-specific recombination between two 34-base- pair LOXP sites. Its role is to maintain the phage genome as a monomeric unit-copy plasmid in the lysogenic state. From Escherichia phage P1 (Bacteriophage P1).
   1309..1349    +  intron         chimeric intron (fragment): chimera between introns from human β-globin and immunoglobulin heavy chain genes
   1356..1380    +  protein_bind   lox2272 (fragment): Cre-mediated recombination occurs in the 8-bp core sequence (GGATACTT). lox2272 sites are compatible with each other, but incompatible with loxP or loxN sites (Lee and Saito, 1988). Cre recombinase
   1390..1481    +  intron         chimeric intron (fragment): chimera between introns from human β-globin and immunoglobulin heavy chain genes
   1479..3152    +  CDS            CLTCL1 (fragment): CLH2_HUMAN - Also known as CLH22, CLTCL, CLTD. Experimental evidence at protein level: Swiss-Prot protein existence level 1. Clathrin is the major protein of the polyhedral coat of coated pits and vesicles. Two different adapter protein complexes link the clathrin lattice either to the plasma membrane or to the trans- Golgi network (By similarity). From Homo sapiens (Human).
   3159..3224    +  CDS            3xFLAG: three tandem FLAG® epitope tags, followed by an enterokinase cleavage site
   3236..3393    +  misc_feature   WPRE (fragment): woodchuck hepatitis virus posttranscriptional regulatory element
   3399..3483    +  misc_feature   WPRE (fragment): woodchuck hepatitis virus posttranscriptional regulatory element
   3482..3525    -  polyA_signal   SV40 poly(A) signal (fragment): SV40 polyadenylation signal
   3529..3596    -  polyA_signal   SV40 poly(A) signal (fragment): SV40 polyadenylation signal
   3702..3842    +  repeat_region  AAV2 ITR: inverted terminal repeat of adeno-associated virus serotype 2 inverted
   3847..3898    -  misc_feature   bom (fragment): basis of mobility region from pBR322
   3917..4372    +  rep_origin     f1 ori (sequence partly withheld): f1 bacteriophage origin of replication; arrow indicates direction of (+) strand synthesis
   4373..4422    -  misc_feature   bom (fragment): basis of mobility region from pBR322
   4524..4559    -  CDS            rop (fragment): Rop protein, which maintains plasmids at low copy number; rop
   4654..4758    +  promoter       AmpR promoter: bla
   4759..5619    +  CDS            AmpR: β-lactamase; bla; confers resistance to ampicillin, carbenicillin, and related antibiotics
   5790..6378    +  rep_origin     ori: high-copy-number ColE1/pMB1/pBR322/pUC origin of replication
