[The description below was written by a language model from this plasmid's Addgene catalogue record and pLannotate feature annotations shown in this document.]
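Description:
pAAVLINKv1-pCALM1-Cre-3'-CLTCL1-FLAG is an AAV transfer plasmid built on the pAAV-MCS2 backbone and serves as the 3' half of a two-vector AAVLINK pair for expressing human CLTCL1 (clathrin heavy chain-like 1, CHC22), whose coding sequence is too large for a single AAV genome. It is maintained in bacteria as a high-copy plasmid through a ColE1/pUC-type origin with ampicillin resistance (AmpR with its own promoter). The backbone also carries an f1 origin. The annotation finds one complete AAV2 ITR downstream of the cassette, but only short ITR fragments at the upstream end of the sequenced record.

Between the ITRs, the record lists pCALM1 as the promoter. The feature table does not annotate it, though an unannotated stretch lies upstream of the first coding sequence. That sequence is a full-length Cre recombinase ORF, followed by chimeric β-globin/immunoglobulin intron fragments that flank a lox2272 site. Next comes a roughly 1.7 kb C-terminal portion of CLTCL1 fused to a 3xFLAG tag, then WPRE fragments for post-transcriptional enhancement and SV40 poly(A) signal fragments, which are annotated on the reverse strand.

This layout suggests that Cre made from this vector recombines the lox2272 site with a matching site on the companion 5' vector. That would join the two genomes so the lox scar sits inside an intron and is spliced out, giving a full-length FLAG-tagged CLTCL1 transcript. The record itself does not spell out this mechanism and refers to the publication for the partner vectors. Repository sequencing found an L1227P substitution in CLTCL1, and the depositor states that sequence discrepancies have no functional consequence.
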