Addgene plasmid #244337: pAAVLINKv1-pCALM1-Cre-3'-CLTCL1-FLAG
Purpose: 3' AAVLINK plasmid for CLTCL1 expression
Depositing lab: Zhonghua Lu. Depositing organization: Shenzhen Institute of Advanced Technology (SIAT), Chinese Academy of Sciences. Publication: AAVLINK: A potent DNA-recombination method for large cargo delivery in gene therapy. Lin J, Lin Y, Liu N, Cao W, Zhang J, Wen S, Zhang Y, Liao W, Hong Z, Lin Y, Liu Q, Liu H, Li Q, Chen B, Li M, Luo Z, Yang L, Yang Y, Zheng SH, Wang Y, Chu H, Hu Y, Qin Y, Luo BX, Tian S, Chen Y, Yan T, Yang L, Wang H, Liu T, Jiang Y, Lu Z. Cell. 2026 Feb 5;189(3):969-986.e17. doi: 10.1016/j.cell.2025.12.039. Epub 2026 Jan 27. PubMed 41605211.
Backbone
  Vector backbone: pAAV-MCS2
  Backbone manufacturer: Steve Jackson (Addgene # 46954)
  Vector type: AAV
Growth in bacteria
  Bacterial resistance: Ampicillin, 100 μg/mL
  Growth temperature: 37°C
  Growth strain: NEB Stable
  Copy number: High Copy
Gene/Insert
  Gene/Insert name: CLTCL1
  Species: H. sapiens (human)
  Entrez Gene: CLTCL1 (a.k.a. CHC22, CLH22, CLTCL, CLTD)
  Promoter: pCALM1
  Tag / fusion protein: FLAG (C terminal on insert)
  Cloning method: Restriction Enzyme; 5′ cloning site unknown (unknown if destroyed)
Terms and licenses: Academic/Nonprofit Terms; Industry Terms: Not Available to Industry
Depositor comments: The depositor confirms that discrepancies between the depositor's sequence and Addgene's sequences have no functional consequences. Addgene NGS finds L1227P in CLTCL1 (NM_007098.4). See publication for corresponding AAV Link vectors.
How to cite: pAAVLINKv1-pCALM1-Cre-3'-CLTCL1-FLAG was a gift from Zhonghua Lu (Addgene plasmid # 244337 ; http://n2t.net/addgene:244337 ; RRID:Addgene_244337)
